# Supplementary material for: Turning coldspots into hotspots: targeted recruitment of axis protein Hop1 stimulates meiotic recombination in Saccharomyces cerevisiae
Source: bioRxiv preprint, doi:10.1101/2022.05.12.491616, version 1 (2022-05-12)
Supplement: File S3-pMJ1088 sequence (genbank) [file 491616_file04.txt]

LOCUS       pMJ1088              5668 bp    DNA     circular SYN 09-Oct-2018
DEFINITION  .
FEATURES             Location/Qualifiers
     promoter        49..700
                     /note="HOP1 promoter"
     CDS             701..1834
                     /label="ParBc2"
     CDS             701..1900
                     /note="ParBc2-V5-linker"
     CDS             1841..1879
                     /note="V5"
     CDS             1880..1897
                     /note="linker"
     regulatory      1901..2030
                     /note="HOP1 3' UTR"
     gene            2032..3250
                     /note="natMX"
BASE COUNT  1413 A  1475 C  1436 G  1344 T  0 OTHER
ORIGIN
        1 GAACGCGGCC GCCAGCTGAA GCTTCGTACG CTGCAGGTCG ACGGATCCAT TGAAACTTGT
       61 TGATCACTTT AGAACATAGC CTTTTACTAA TATTACTAGA AGTGTTATTA TTCATGGAAC
      121 ACTCACTAAA AAAGCTTCGC TCTTTTCTCT TTTTATTTAT TTGCAATTAG CCGCCGAAGT
      181 TTTTATTCCG TACGAAAATG AAAATGAACC AGGTAACAAA TCTGGTGAAA TCACCATTAA
      241 GCATATAAAA AACAGGATGA ATTAGTGTGA AAATTATATA AAAGCCGCTG GTCCAAGAAG
      301 ACGTGATTTA CAAGACATAT ACAGGACCCA AAGAAATGGA TTTCACTCAT GATTATTTCC
      361 ATTGAAAATC AGATGATTGT CCTTTCATTT TCTTCTTGAA CCAACTGAAT TTTGAATGAT
      421 TGCCCCCCTC AATTTAAAGC GCCAGGTTAT CAAAACTTTC AACACACGCT AGTCCCAAGA
      481 GGAAAAAGGG AAGAGCTACG TGTGAAGTGA TATATGTTTT TAACCTGGGC GGCTAAATTG
      541 TACTTTATAT ATAGTTGAAA CAACAGAGAA AGAGCAGGAT AAAGAAAGAA ATTGACTGCA
      601 GTTTCCTATG ATCATATTTT ATTTTTGTAA TTAACAATAT AATATAATAC ACTTATAAAC
      661 GGTTTAAAAA AACAGCTTTA TTTCAGAAAG GTCAGGAATT TACCTGACGC TTTTTATCGC
      721 AACTCTCTAC TGTTTCTCCA TACCCGTTTT TTTGGGCTAG CAGGAGGAAT TGATGAAACC
      781 CTCCCAATTT GCCAAAGGAT TCCAAGCGCG CCCGGATATC ACGACGAGCG AGAAGCGCAC
      841 GGCGCTTGAT CGGCTCAATG CGATCGACGG CATCGTCAAG TCCGAGACGC CGACCCCGGC
      901 GCCGACCAAA TCCGCGAAGA AGGACATCGC ACCGCCGCCT GCTCCGGAAT TCACGATCGA
      961 TCCGTCGATC GACGAATCGC AGCAATATCG CGCGTGGCGT CTCGAGAATC GCTATGCACC
     1021 CGGGCAGGTG ATCGAGCTGC CGCTGAAGGC GATCAAGCAC AGCCCGTTCA ACCCGCGGCA
     1081 CTTCTATCTG AAATCGTCGA TTGCCGAACT CGCGGTCAAC CTCGCGAAGC AGGGACAGCA
     1141 GCAGGCGATC CACGTGATTC CGGATTACGA CAACCCGGGC ACGTATTTCG TCAGCGATGG
     1201 CGGGCGTCGC GTGCGGGCGC TGAAGGAAGC GAACAAGGAA TCGGTCAAGG CGATCGTGAT
     1261 CGATGTGCCG ATCGGCATCC AGAGCTACAA GCTCGGCTAC GACCTGAACG TTCAGCGCGA
     1321 TTCGCAGACG GTGTTCGACA ACGCCGTCGT GTGGCGCCGC TTCCTCGACG ACAAGCATTT
     1381 CCAGAGCCAG AAAGAACTCT CCGAGCATCT CGGCCTCGAC GAGTCGACGG TGGCCGTCGC
     1441 GCTGTCGATC GGCAAGTTGC CGGAAGCGAT CATGCAGGAA ATGGTCGCAC GCCCCGATCG
     1501 CTTCGGATCG AACATGGCGT ATCAGGTCGG CCGCTATCAC AATGCGCGCG GCACCGAGGC
     1561 CACGCTGCGG CTGATCAACA AGATCGTGTC GGACGATCTC AGCACGCGCC AGGTGTCGGA
     1621 CATCGTCAAG GGTCGCGTCG CGGCACAGGA GACGCCGAAG CCTGCGGGCC GTCAGCGCTA
     1681 TGCGCAGCGT CTCGAGATCA AGCTCGGCGG CAAGTCGGTC GGCGACCTGA AGTCGTATGG
     1741 CGAAGACCGC ATCGAATTGC GCCTGCGCGG CCTCCCGAAG GACAAGCGCG ACGCGATTCT
     1801 CGAGCAGCTC GAGCGGATGC TGTTGTCGGA GCATGGGGGA AAGCCTATCC CTAACCCTCT
     1861 CCTCGGTCTC GATTCTACGG GGGGAGGCGG GGGTGGATAG CGATAACCGA CTTATATTAT
     1921 GCTCATCATT TAAACAGGCA CTTCTTCAAC AGATTGAAGA AAGTGCTTTA AATATACCTA
     1981 ATTTCTCTTT AGCGAGGATT TGCTTAAAAT AGTTTCTTTA TACAATAATA AGATCTGTTT
     2041 AGCTTGCCTC GTCCCCGCCG GGTCACCCGG CCAGCGACAT GGAGGCCCAG AATACCCTCC
     2101 TTGACAGTCT TGACGTGCGC AGCTCAGGGG CATGATGTGA CTGTCGCCCG TACATTTAGC
     2161 CCATACATCC CCATGTATAA TCATTTGCAT CCATACATTT TGATGGCCGC ACGGCGCGAA
     2221 GCAAAAATTA CGGCTCCTCG CTGCAGACCT GCGAGCAGGG AAACGCTCCC CTCACAGACG
     2281 CGTTGAATTG TCCCCACGCC GCGCCCCTGT AGAGAAATAT AAAAGGTTAG GATTTGCCAC
     2341 TGAGGTTCTT CTTTCATATA CTTCCTTTTA AAATCTTGCT AGGATACAGT TCTCACATCA
     2401 CATCCGAACA TAAACAACCA TGGGTACCAC TCTTGACGAC ACGGCTTACC GGTACCGCAC
     2461 CAGTGTCCCG GGGGACGCCG AGGCCATCGA GGCACTGGAT GGGTCCTTCA CCACCGACAC
     2521 CGTCTTCCGC GTCACCGCCA CCGGGGACGG CTTCACCCTG CGGGAGGTGC CGGTGGACCC
     2581 GCCCCTGACC AAGGTGTTCC CCGACGACGA ATCGGACGAC GAATCGGACG ACGGGGAGGA
     2641 CGGCGACCCG GACTCCCGGA CGTTCGTCGC GTACGGGGAC GACGGCGACC TGGCGGGCTT
     2701 CGTGGTCATC TCGTACTCGG CGTGGAACCG CCGGCTGACC GTCGAGGACA TCGAGGTCGC
     2761 CCCGGAGCAC CGGGGGCACG GGGTCGGGCG CGCGTTGATG GGGCTCGCGA CGGAGTTCGC
     2821 CGGCGAGCGG GGCGCCGGGC ACCTCTGGCT GGAGGTCACC AACGTCAACG CACCGGCGAT
     2881 CCACGCGTAC CGGCGGATGG GGTTCACCCT CTGCGGCCTG GACACCGCCC TGTACGACGG
     2941 CACCGCCTCG GACGGCGAGC GGCAGGCGCT CTACATGAGC ATGCCCTGCC CCTAATCAGT
     3001 ACTGACAATA AAAAGATTCT TGTTTTCAAG AACTTGTCAT TTGTATAGTT TTTTTATATT
     3061 GTAGTTGTTC TATTTTAATC AAATGTTAGC GTGATTTATA TTTTTTTTCG CCTCGACATC
     3121 ATCTGCCCAG ATGCGAAGTT AAGTGCGCAG AAAGTAATAT CATGCGTCAA TCGTATGTGA
     3181 ATGCTGGTCG CTATACTGCT GTCGATTCGA TACTAACGCC GCCATCCAGT GTCGAAAACG
     3241 AGCTCGAATT CATCGATGAT ATCAGATCCA CTAGTGGCCT ATGCGGCCGC GGATCTGCCG
     3301 GTCTCCCTAT AGTGAGTCGT ATTAATTTCG ATAAGCCAGG TTAACCTGCA TTAATGAATC
     3361 GGCCAACGCG CGGGGAGAGG CGGTTTGCGT ATTGGGCGCT CTTCCGCTTC CTCGCTCACT
     3421 GACTCGCTGC GCTCGGTCGT TCGGCTGCGG CGAGCGGTAT CAGCTCACTC AAAGGCGGTA
     3481 ATACGGTTAT CCACAGAATC AGGGGATAAC GCAGGAAAGA ACATGTGAGC AAAAGGCCAG
     3541 CAAAAGGCCA GGAACCGTAA AAAGGCCGCG TTGCTGGCGT TTTTCCATAG GCTCCGCCCC
     3601 CCTGACGAGC ATCACAAAAA TCGACGCTCA AGTCAGAGGT GGCGAAACCC GACAGGACTA
     3661 TAAAGATACC AGGCGTTTCC CCCTGGAAGC TCCCTCGTGC GCTCTCCTGT TCCGACCCTG
     3721 CCGCTTACCG GATACCTGTC CGCCTTTCTC CCTTCGGGAA GCGTGGCGCT TTCTCAATGC
     3781 TCACGCTGTA GGTATCTCAG TTCGGTGTAG GTCGTTCGCT CCAAGCTGGG CTGTGTGCAC
     3841 GAACCCCCCG TTCAGCCCGA CCGCTGCGCC TTATCCGGTA ACTATCGTCT TGAGTCCAAC
     3901 CCGGTAAGAC ACGACTTATC GCCACTGGCA GCAGCCACTG GTAACAGGAT TAGCAGAGCG
     3961 AGGTATGTAG GCGGTGCTAC AGAGTTCTTG AAGTGGTGGC CTAACTACGG CTACACTAGA
     4021 AGGACAGTAT TTGGTATCTG CGCTCTGCTG AAGCCAGTTA CCTTCGGAAA AAGAGTTGGT
     4081 AGCTCTTGAT CCGGCAAACA AACCACCGCT GGTAGCGGTG GTTTTTTTGT TTGCAAGCAG
     4141 CAGATTACGC GCAGAAAAAA AGGATCTCAA GAAGATCCTT TGATCTTTTC TACGGGGTCT
     4201 GACGCTCAGT GGAACGAAAA CTCACGTTAA GGGATTTTGG TCATGAGATT ATCAAAAAGG
     4261 ATCTTCACCT AGATCCTTTT AAATTAAAAA TGAAGTTTTA AATCAATCTA AAGTATATAT
     4321 GAGTAAACTT GGTCTGACAG TTACCAATGC TTAATCAGTG AGGCACCTAT CTCAGCGATC
     4381 TGTCTATTTC GTTCATCCAT AGTTGCCTGA CTCCCCGTCG TGTAGATAAC TACGATACGG
     4441 GAGGGCTTAC CATCTGGCCC CAGTGCTGCA ATGATACCGC GAGACCCACG CTCACCGGCT
     4501 CCAGATTTAT CAGCAATAAA CCAGCCAGCC GGAAGGGCCG AGCGCAGAAG TGGTCCTGCA
     4561 ACTTTATCCG CCTCCATCCA GTCTATTAAT TGTTGCCGGG AAGCTAGAGT AAGTAGTTCG
     4621 CCAGTTAATA GTTTGCGCAA CGTTGTTGCC ATTGCTACAG GCATCGTGGT GTCACGCTCG
     4681 TCGTTTGGTA TGGCTTCATT CAGCTCCGGT TCCCAACGAT CAAGGCGAGT TACATGATCC
     4741 CCCATGTTGT GCAAAAAAGC GGTTAGCTCC TTCGGTCCTC CGATCGTTGT CAGAAGTAAG
     4801 TTGGCCGCAG TGTTATCACT CATGGTTATG GCAGCACTGC ATAATTCTCT TACTGTCATG
     4861 CCATCCGTAA GATGCTTTTC TGTGACTGGT GAGTACTCAA CCAAGTCATT CTGAGAATAG
     4921 TGTATGCGGC GACCGAGTTG CTCTTGCCCG GCGTCAATAC GGGATAATAC CGCGCCACAT
     4981 AGCAGAACTT TAAAAGTGCT CATCATTGGA AAACGTTCTT CGGGGCGAAA ACTCTCAAGG
     5041 ATCTTACCGC TGTTGAGATC CAGTTCGATG TAACCCACTC GTGCACCCAA CTGATCTTCA
     5101 GCATCTTTTA CTTTCACCAG CGTTTCTGGG TGAGCAAAAA CAGGAAGGCA AAATGCCGCA
     5161 AAAAAGGGAA TAAGGGCGAC ACGGAAATGT TGAATACTCA TACTCTTCCT TTTTCAATAT
     5221 TATTGAAGCA TTTATCAGGG TTATTGTCTC ATGAGCGGAT ACATATTTGA ATGTATTTAG
     5281 AAAAATAAAC AAATAGGGGT TCCGCGCACA TTTCCCCGAA AAGTGCCACC TGACGTCTAA
     5341 GAAACCATTA TTATCATGAC ATTAACCTAT AAAAATAGGC GTATCACGAG GCCCTTTCGT
     5401 CTCGCGCGTT TCGGTGATGA CGGTGAAAAC CTCTGACACA TGCAGCTCCC GGAGACGGTC
     5461 ACAGCTTGTC TGTAAGCGGA TGCCGGGAGC AGACAAGCCC GTCAGGGCGC GTCAGCGGGT
     5521 GTTGGCGGGT GTCGGGGCTG GCTTAACTAT GCGGCATCAG AGCAGATTGT ACTGAGAGTG
     5581 CACCATATGG ACATATTGTC GTTAGAACGC GGCTACAATT AATACATAAC CTTATGTATC
     5641 ATACACATAC GATTTAGGTG ACACTATA
//
